Addgene plasmid #25541: AK3L1
Purpose: Bacterial expression for structure determination; may not be full ORF
Depositing lab: Cheryl Arrowsmith. Depositing organization: University of Toronto.
Backbone
  Vector backbone: pET28a-LIC
  Backbone manufacturer: SGC
  Backbone size w/o insert (bp): 7328
  Vector type: Bacterial Expression
Growth in bacteria
  Bacterial resistance: Kanamycin, 50 μg/mL
  Growth temperature: 37°C
  Growth strain: DH5alpha
  Copy number: Low Copy
Gene/Insert
  Gene/Insert name: AK3L1 (alt names: PDB: 1ZD8; Adenylate Kinase 3-Like 1; AK3, AK4)
  Species: H. sapiens (human)
  Insert size (bp): 681
  Entrez Gene: AK4 (a.k.a. RP4-686B20.1, AK3, AK3L1, AK3L2)
  Tag / fusion protein: His (N terminal on insert)
  Cloning method: Restriction Enzyme
  Sequencing primers: 5′ T7; 3′ T7-term
Terms and licenses: Academic/Nonprofit Terms; Industry Terms: Not Available to Industry
Depositor comments: PDB: 1ZD8 http://www.thesgc.org/structures/1ZD8/
How to cite: AK3L1 was a gift from Cheryl Arrowsmith (Addgene plasmid # 25541 ; http://n2t.net/addgene:25541 ; RRID:Addgene_25541)
