[The description below was written by a language model from this plasmid's Addgene catalogue record.]
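Description:
AK3L1 is a bacterial expression plasmid built on the pET28a-LIC backbone, a ligation-independent-cloning derivative of the pET28a vector recorded as 7328 bp without insert. It is selected with kanamycin, is listed as low copy, and is propagated in a standard cloning strain (DH5alpha). No feature table accompanies the record, so the origin of replication and the exact regulatory elements are not itemised. However, the recorded sequencing primers (T7 forward and T7 terminator reverse) are consistent with the usual pET arrangement, in which the insert sits between a T7 promoter and T7 terminator and is transcribed by T7 RNA polymerase in a suitable expression host.

The payload is a 681 bp human insert encoding adenylate kinase 3-like 1 (AK3L1), a gene now catalogued as AK4 and also known under the aliases AK3 and AK3L2. The protein is produced with an N-terminal His tag, which allows purification by immobilised metal affinity chromatography. The stated purpose is bacterial expression for structure determination, and the depositor links the construct to a deposited crystal structure. The record cautions that the insert may not be the full open reading frame, as is common for structural genomics constructs whose boundaries are trimmed to favour soluble, crystallisable protein. Anyone needing the complete coding sequence should therefore check the construct boundaries. The cloning method is recorded as restriction enzyme, despite the LIC designation of the backbone. The plasmid suits recombinant production of this kinase for structural and biochemical work, and distribution is limited to academic and nonprofit users.
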