>Addgene plasmid #25541 | AK3L1 | depositor partial sequence | sequence record 11945 | Author sequence
ATGGGGGCGTCCGCGCGGCTGCTGCGAGCGGTGATCATGGGGGCCCCGGGCTCGGGCAAGGGCACCGTGT
CGTCGCGCATCACTACACACTTCGAGCTGAAGCACCTCTCCAGCGGGGACCTGCTCCGGGACAACATGCT
GCGGGGCACAGAAATTGGCGTGTTAGCCAAGGCTTTCATTGACCAAGGGAAACTCATCCCAGATGATGTC
ATGACTCGGCTGGCCCTTCATGAGCTGAAAAATCTCACCCAGTATAGCTGGCTGTTGGATGGTTTTCCAA
GGACACTTCCACAGGCAGAAGCCCTAGATAGAGCTTATCAGATCGACACAGTGATTAACCTGAATGTGCC
CTTTGAGGTCATTAAACAACGCCTTACTGCTCGCTGGATTCATCCCGCCAGTGGCCGAGTCTATAACATT
GAATTCAACCCTCCCAAAACTGTGGGCATTGATGACCTGACTGGGGAGCCTCTCATTCAGCGTGAGGATG
ATAAACCAGAGACGGTTATCAAGAGACTAAAGGCTTATGAAGACCAAACAAAGCCAGTCCTGGAATATTA
CCAGAAAAAAGGGGTGCTGGAAACATTCTCCGGAACAGAAACCAACAAGATTTGGCCCTATGTATATGCT
TTCCTACAAACTAAAGTTCCACAAAGAAGCCAGAAAGCTTCAGTTACTCCA
