>Addgene plasmid #25541 | AK3L1 | addgene partial sequence | sequence record 31524 | 25541 with T7
AGAAATTCCCTCTGAATATTTTGTTTAACTTTAAGAAGGAGATATACCATGGGCAGCAGCCATCATCATC
ATCATCACAGCAGCGGCCTGGTTCCGCGTGGTAGTATGGGGGCGTCCGCGCGGCTGCTGCGAGCGGTGAT
CATGGGGGCCCCGGGCTCGGGCAAGGGCACCGTGTCGTCGCGCATCACTACACACTTCGAGCTGAAGCAC
CTCTCCAGCGGGGACCTGCTCCGGGACAACATGCTGCGGGGCACAGAAATTGGCGTGTTAGCCAAGGCTT
TCATTGACCAAGGGAAACTCATCCCAGATGATGTCATGACTCGGCTGGCCCTTCATGAGCTGAAAAATCT
CACCCAGTATAGCTGGCTGTTGGATGGTTTTCCAAGGACACTTCCACAGGCAGAAGCCCTAGATAGAGCT
TATCAGATCGACACAGTGATTAACCTGAATGTGCCCTTTGAGGTCATTAAACAACGCCTTACTGCTCGCT
GGATTCATCCCGCCAGTGGCCGAGTCTATAACATTGAATTCAACCCTCCCAAAACTGTGGGCATTGATGA
CCTGACTGGGGAGCCTCTCATTCAGCGTGAGGATGATAAACCAGAGACGGTTATCAAGAGACTAAAGGCT
TATGAAGACCAAACAAAGCCAGTCCTGGAATATTACCAGAAAAAAGGGGTGCTGGAAACATTCTCCGGAA
CAGAAACCAACAAGATTTGGCCCTATGTATATGCTTTCCTACAAACTAAAGTTCCACAAAGAAGCCAGAA
AGCTTCAGTTACTCCATGATGACGAAGCTTGCGGCCGCACTCGAGCACCACCACCACCACCACTGAGATC
CGGCTGCTAACAAAGCCCGAAAGG
